Addgene plasmid #90816: ODF2 F7.3 gRNA
Purpose: 3rd generation lentiviral gRNA plasmid targeting human ODF2
Depositing lab: Iain Cheeseman. Depositing organization: Whitehead Institute for Biomedical Research. Publication: Large-Scale Analysis of CRISPR/Cas9 Cell-Cycle Knockouts Reveals the Diversity of p53-Dependent Responses to Cell-Cycle Defects. McKinley KL, Cheeseman IM. Dev Cell. 2017 Feb 27;40(4):405-420.e2. doi: 10.1016/j.devcel.2017.01.012. Epub 2017 Feb 16. PubMed 28216383.
Backbone
  Vector backbone: pLenti-sgRNA
  Backbone manufacturer: Eric Lander & David Sabatini labs (Addgene plasmid #71409)
  Backbone size w/o insert (bp): 9151
  Vector type: Lentiviral, CRISPR
  Selectable markers: Puromycin
Growth in bacteria
  Bacterial resistance: Ampicillin, 100 μg/mL
  Growth temperature: 37°C
  Growth strain: NEB Stable
  Copy number: Unknown
Gene/Insert
  Gene/Insert name: ODF2 (Guide Designation F7.3) (alt name: pKMKO series)
  gRNA/shRNA sequence: CACCgTCCCCCCTTACATGTTCACG
  Species: H. sapiens (human)
  Promoter: U6
  Cloning method: Restriction Enzyme; 5′ cloning site BsmBI (destroyed during cloning); 3′ cloning site BsmBI (destroyed during cloning)
  Sequencing primers: 5′ hU6-F (5'-GAGGGCCTATTTCCCATGATT-3'); 3′ EF1a-R (5'-CACGGCGACTACTGCACTTA-3')
Terms and licenses: Academic/Nonprofit Terms; Industry Terms: Not Available to Industry
Depositor comments: Please note that gRNA target sequence listed is not strictly the 20nt spacer sequence, but also contains the 5' BsmBI overhang. For more information about knockout human cell lines generated using this plasmid, please see http://cellcycleknockouts.wi.mit.edu/ .
How to cite: ODF2 F7.3 gRNA was a gift from Iain Cheeseman (Addgene plasmid # 90816 ; http://n2t.net/addgene:90816 ; RRID:Addgene_90816)
