[The description below was written by a language model from this plasmid's Addgene catalogue record and pLannotate feature annotations shown in this document.]
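Description:
ODF2 F7.3 gRNA is a third-generation lentiviral CRISPR guide plasmid built on the pLenti-sgRNA backbone and designed to express a single guide RNA against human ODF2. In bacteria it replicates from a high-copy ColE1/pUC-type origin and is selected with ampicillin through the bla gene. An f1 origin, an SV40 origin and remnants of lac/lacZα cloning-vector sequence are also annotated. The sequenced record is 7,302 nt, shorter than the 9,151 bp catalogue figure for the backbone without insert. This would be consistent with loss of a stuffer fragment when the guide was inserted, although the record does not state this.

The viral portion runs from a chimeric RSV promoter/truncated HIV-1 5' LTR, which makes genomic RNA production Tat-independent, through the Ψ packaging signal with a partial gag sequence and the RRE for Rev-dependent export. It ends at a self-inactivating ΔU3 3' LTR followed by an SV40 polyadenylation signal. Between the LTRs, a human U6 RNA polymerase III promoter drives the ODF2 spacer fused to the Streptococcus pyogenes guide scaffold (annotated as a tracrRNA fragment). The spacer oligos were cloned into BsmBI sites that were destroyed in the process. Downstream lie a cPPT/CTS element, an EF-1α core promoter driving puromycin N-acetyltransferase for selection of transduced cells, and a WPRE to enhance transcript expression.

No Cas9 is encoded, so the nuclease must be supplied separately, for example by the target cell line. The plasmid belongs to a guide series used to generate knockouts of cell-cycle genes in human cells and to examine the resulting p53-dependent responses.
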