Features (pLannotate 1.2.2; 27 found; start..end, strand, type, name):
     36..57      +  protein_bind   CAP binding site: CAP binding activates transcription in the presence of cAMP. E. coli catabolite activator protein
     72..102     +  promoter       lac promoter: promoter for the E. coli lac operon
    110..126     +  protein_bind   lac operator: The lac repressor binds to the lac operator to inhibit transcription in E. coli. This inhibition can be relieved by adding lactose or isopropyl-β-D-thiogalactopyranoside (IPTG). lac repressor encoded by lacI
    171..189     +  promoter       T3 promoter: promoter for bacteriophage T3 RNA polymerase
    217..443     +  promoter       RSV promoter: Rous sarcoma virus enhancer/promoter
    444..624     +  LTR            5' LTR (truncated): truncated 5' long terminal repeat (LTR) from HIV-1
    671..796     +  misc_feature   HIV-1 Ψ: packaging signal of human immunodeficiency virus type 1
    780..1143    +  CDS            HIV-1 gag (fragment): gag protein from human immunodeficiency virus 1; gag
   1289..1522    +  misc_feature   RRE: The Rev response element (RRE) of HIV-1 allows for Rev-dependent mRNA export from the nucleus to the cytoplasm.
   1899..1925    +  CDS            Rev (fragment): human immunodeficiency virus 1 (HIV-1) Rev protein; rev; enhances nuclear export of unspliced and incompletely spliced viral mRNAs
   1929..2169    +  promoter       U6 promoter: RNA polymerase III promoter for human U6 snRNA
   2217..2284    +  misc_RNA       tracrRNA (fragment): trans-activating CRISPR RNA for the Streptococcus pyogenes CRISPR/Cas9 system
   2333..2450    +  misc_feature   cPPT/CTS: central polypurine tract and central termination sequence of HIV-1
   2519..2730    +  promoter       EF-1α core promoter: core promoter for human elongation factor EF-1α
   2756..3355    +  CDS            PuroR (fragment): puromycin N-acetyltransferase; pac from Streptomyces; confers resistance to puromycin
   3371..3959    +  misc_feature   WPRE: woodchuck hepatitis virus posttranscriptional regulatory element
   4010..4029    +  misc_feature   cPPT/CTS (fragment): central polypurine tract and central termination sequence of HIV-1
   4031..4264    +  LTR            3' LTR (ΔU3): self-inactivating 3' long terminal repeat (LTR) from HIV-1
   4342..4463    +  polyA_signal   SV40 poly(A) signal: SV40 polyadenylation signal
   4503..4638    +  rep_origin     SV40 ori: SV40 origin of replication
   4659..4677    -  promoter       T7 promoter: promoter for bacteriophage T7 RNA polymerase
   4685..4840    +  CDS            lacZα (fragment): LacZα fragment of β-galactosidase; lacZ fragment
   4845..5273    +  rep_origin     f1 ori (sequence partly withheld): f1 bacteriophage origin of replication; arrow indicates direction of (+) strand synthesis
   5326..5430    +  promoter       AmpR promoter: bla
   5431..6291    +  CDS            AmpR: β-lactamase; bla; confers resistance to ampicillin, carbenicillin, and related antibiotics
   6462..7050    +  rep_origin     ori: high-copy-number ColE1/pMB1/pBR322/pUC origin of replication
   7233..23      +  CDS            lacI (fragment) (across the origin): lac repressor; lacI; The lac repressor binds to the lac operator to inhibit transcription in E. coli. This inhibition can be relieved by adding lactose or isopropyl-β-D-thiogalactopyranoside (IPTG).
>Addgene plasmid #90816 | ODF2 F7.3 gRNA | addgene full sequence | sequence record 183292 | Addgene NGS Result
CCCGACTGGAAAGCGGGCAGTGAGCGCAACGCAATTAATGTGAGTTAGCTCACTCATTAGGCACCCCAGG
CTTTACACTTTATGCTTCCGGCTCGTATGTTGTGTGGAATTGTGAGCGGATAACAATTTCACACAGGAAA
CAGCTATGACCATGATTACGCCAAGCGCGCAATTAACCCTCACTAAAGGGAACAAAAGCTGGAGCTGCAA
GCTTAATGTAGTCTTATGCAATACTCTTGTAGTCTTGCAACATGGTAACGATGAGTTAGCAACATGCCTT
ACAAGGAGAGAAAAAGCACCGTGCATGCCGATTGGTGGAAGTAAGGTGGTACGATCGTGCCTTATTAGGA
AGGCAACAGACGGGTCTGACATGGATTGGACGAACCACTGAATTGCCGCATTGCAGAGATATTGTATTTA
AGTGCCTAGCTCGATACATAAACGGGTCTCTCTGGTTAGACCAGATCTGAGCCTGGGAGCTCTCTGGCTA
ACTAGGGAACCCACTGCTTAAGCCTCAATAAAGCTTGCCTTGAGTGCTTCAAGTAGTGTGTGCCCGTCTG
TTGTGTGACTCTGGTAACTAGAGATCCCTCAGACCCTTTTAGTCAGTGTGGAAAATCTCTAGCAGTGGCG
CCCGAACAGGGACTTGAAAGCGAAAGGGAAACCAGAGGAGCTCTCTCGACGCAGGACTCGGCTTGCTGAA
GCGCGCACGGCAAGAGGCGAGGGGCGGCGACTGGTGAGTACGCCAAAAATTTTGACTAGCGGAGGCTAGA
AGGAGAGAGATGGGTGCGAGAGCGTCAGTATTAAGCGGGGGAGAATTAGATCGCGATGGGAAAAAATTCG
GTTAAGGCCAGGGGGAAAGAAAAAATATAAATTAAAACATATAGTATGGGCAAGCAGGGAGCTAGAACGA
TTCGCAGTTAATCCTGGCCTGTTAGAAACATCAGAAGGCTGTAGACAAATACTGGGACAGCTACAACCAT
CCCTTCAGACAGGATCAGAAGAACTTAGATCATTATATAATACAGTAGCAACCCTCTATTGTGTGCATCA
AAGGATAGAGATAAAAGACACCAAGGAAGCTTTAGACAAGATAGAGGAAGAGCAAAACAAAAGTAAGACC
ACCGCACAGCAAGCGGCCGCTGATCTTCAGACCTGGAGGAGGAGATATGAGGGACAATTGGAGAAGTGAA
TTATATAAATATAAAGTAGTAAAAATTGAACCATTAGGAGTAGCACCCACCAAGGCAAAGAGAAGAGTGG
TGCAGAGAGAAAAAAGAGCAGTGGGAATAGGAGCTTTGTTCCTTGGGTTCTTGGGAGCAGCAGGAAGCAC
TATGGGCGCAGCGTCAATGACGCTGACGGTACAGGCCAGACAATTATTGTCTGGTATAGTGCAGCAGCAG
AACAATTTGCTGAGGGCTATTGAGGCGCAACAGCATCTGTTGCAACTCACAGTCTGGGGCATCAAGCAGC
TCCAGGCAAGAATCCTGGCTGTGGAAAGATACCTAAAGGATCAACAGCTCCTGGGGATTTGGGGTTGCTC
TGGAAAACTCATTTGCACCACTGCTGTGCCTTGGAATGCTAGTTGGAGTAATAAATCTCTGGAACAGATT
TGGAATCACACGACCTGGATGGAGTGGGACAGAGAAATTAACAATTACACAAGCTTAATACACTCCTTAA
TTGAAGAATCGCAAAACCAGCAAGAAAAGAATGAACAAGAATTATTGGAATTAGATAAATGGGCAAGTTT
GTGGAATTGGTTTAACATAACAAATTGGCTGTGGTATATAAAATTATTCATAATGATAGTAGGAGGCTTG
GTAGGTTTAAGAATAGTTTTTGCTGTACTTTCTATAGTGAATAGAGTTAGGCAGGGATATTCACCATTAT
CGTTTCAGACCCACCTCCCAACCCCGAGGGGACCCAGAGAGGGCCTATTTCCCATGATTCCTTCATATTT
GCATATACGATACAAGGCTGTTAGAGAGATAATTAGAATTAATTTGACTGTAAACACAAAGATATTAGTA
CAAAATACGTGACGTAGAAAGTAATAATTTCTTGGGTAGTTTGCAGTTTTAAAATTATGTTTTAAAATGG
ACTATCATATGCTTACCGTAACTTGAAAGTATTTCGATTTCTTGGCTTTATATATCTTGTGGAAAGGACG
AAACACCGTCCCCCCTTACATGTTCACGGTTTAAGAGCTATGCTGGAAACAGCATAGCAAGTTTAAATAA
GGCTAGTCCGTTATCAACTTGAAAAAGTGGCACCGAGTCGGTGCTTTTTTTGAATTCTAGATCTTGAGAC
AAATGGCAGTATTCATCCACAATTTTAAAAGAAAAGGGGGGATTGGGGGGTACAGTGCAGGGGAAAGAAT
AGTAGACATAATAGCAACAGACATACAAACTAAAGAATTACAAAAACAAATTACAAAAATTCAAAATTTT
CGGGTTTATTACAGGGACAGCAGAGATCCACTTTGGCGCCGGCTCGAGTGGCTCCGGTGCCCGTCAGTGG
GCAGAGCGCACATCGCCCACAGTCCCCGAGAAGTTGGGGGGAGGGGTCGGCAATTGAACCGGTGCCTAGA
GAAGGTGGCGCGGGGTAAACTGGGAAAGTGATGTCGTGTACTGGCTCCGCCTTTTTCCCGAGGGTGGGGG
AGAACCGTATATAAGTGCAGTAGTCGCCGTGAACGTTCTTTTTCGCAACGGGTTTGCCGCCAGAACACAG
GTGTCGTGACGCGGGATCCGCCACCATGACCGAGTACAAGCCCACGGTGCGCCTCGCCACCCGCGACGAC
GTCCCCAGGGCCGTACGCACCCTCGCCGCCGCGTTCGCCGACTACCCCGCCACGCGCCACACCGTCGATC
CGGACCGCCACATCGAGCGGGTCACCGAGCTGCAAGAACTCTTCCTCACGCGCGTCGGGCTCGACATCGG
CAAGGTGTGGGTCGCGGACGACGGCGCCGCGGTGGCGGTCTGGACCACGCCGGAGAGCGTCGAAGCGGGG
GCGGTGTTCGCCGAGATCGGCCCGCGCATGGCCGAGTTGAGCGGTTCCCGGCTGGCCGCGCAGCAACAGA
TGGAAGGCCTCCTGGCGCCGCACCGGCCCAAGGAGCCCGCGTGGTTCCTGGCCACCGTCGGAGTCTCGCC
CGACCACCAGGGCAAGGGTCTGGGCAGCGCCGTCGTGCTCCCCGGAGTGGAGGCGGCCGAGCGCGCCGGG
GTGCCCGCCTTCCTGGAGACCTCCGCGCCCCGCAACCTCCCCTTCTACGAGCGGCTCGGCTTCACCGTCA
CCGCCGACGTCGAGGTGCCCGAAGGACCGCGCACCTGGTGCATGACCCGCAAGCCCGGTGCCTGAACGCG
TTAAGTCGACAATCAACCTCTGGATTACAAAATTTGTGAAAGATTGACTGGTATTCTTAACTATGTTGCT
CCTTTTACGCTATGTGGATACGCTGCTTTAATGCCTTTGTATCATGCTATTGCTTCCCGTATGGCTTTCA
TTTTCTCCTCCTTGTATAAATCCTGGTTGCTGTCTCTTTATGAGGAGTTGTGGCCCGTTGTCAGGCAACG
TGGCGTGGTGTGCACTGTGTTTGCTGACGCAACCCCCACTGGTTGGGGCATTGCCACCACCTGTCAGCTC
CTTTCCGGGACTTTCGCTTTCCCCCTCCCTATTGCCACGGCGGAACTCATCGCCGCCTGCCTTGCCCGCT
GCTGGACAGGGGCTCGGCTGTTGGGCACTGACAATTCCGTGGTGTTGTCGGGGAAATCATCGTCCTTTCC
TTGGCTGCTCGCCTGTGTTGCCACCTGGATTCTGCGCGGGACGTCCTTCTGCTACGTCCCTTCGGCCCTC
AATCCAGCGGACCTTCCTTCCCGCGGCCTGCTGCCGGCTCTGCGGCCTCTTCCGCGTCTTCGCCTTCGCC
CTCAGACGAGTCGGATCTCCCTTTGGGCCGCCTCCCCGCGTCGACTTTAAGACCAATGACTTACAAGGCA
GCTGTAGATCTTAGCCACTTTTTAAAAGAAAAGGGGGGACTGGAAGGGCTAATTCACTCCCAACGAAGAC
AAGATCTGCTTTTTGCTTGTACTGGGTCTCTCTGGTTAGACCAGATCTGAGCCTGGGAGCTCTCTGGCTA
ACTAGGGAACCCACTGCTTAAGCCTCAATAAAGCTTGCCTTGAGTGCTTCAAGTAGTGTGTGCCCGTCTG
TTGTGTGACTCTGGTAACTAGAGATCCCTCAGACCCTTTTAGTCAGTGTGGAAAATCTCTAGCAGTACGT
ATAGTAGTTCATGTCATCTTATTATTCAGTATTTATAACTTGCAAAGAAATGAATATCAGAGAGTGAGAG
GAACTTGTTTATTGCAGCTTATAATGGTTACAAATAAAGCAATAGCATCACAAATTTCACAAATAAAGCA
TTTTTTTCACTGCATTCTAGTTGTGGTTTGTCCAAACTCATCAATGTATCTTATCATGTCTGGCTCTAGC
TATCCCGCCCCTAACTCCGCCCATCCCGCCCCTAACTCCGCCCAGTTCCGCCCATTCTCCGCCCCATGGC
TGACTAATTTTTTTTATTTATGCAGAGGCCGAGGCCGCCTCGGCCTCTGAGCTATTCCAGAAGTAGTGAG
GAGGCTTTTTTGGAGGCCTAGGGACGTACCCAATTCGCCCTATAGTGAGTCGTATTACGCGCGCTCACTG
GCCGTCGTTTTACAACGTCGTGACTGGGAAAACCCTGGCGTTACCCAACTTAATCGCCTTGCAGCACATC
CCCCTTTCGCCAGCTGGCGTAATAGCGAAGAGGCCCGCACCGATCGCCCTTCCCAACAGTTGCGCAGCCT
GAATGGCGAATGGG
[124 nt withheld, positions 4845-4968]
C
[91 nt withheld, positions 4970-5060]
A
[49 nt withheld, positions 5062-5110]
CCTTTGACGTTGGAGTCCACGTTCTTT
[37 nt withheld, positions 5138-5174]
ACCCTATCTCGGTCTATTCTTTTGATTTATAAGGGATTTTGCCGATTTCGGCCTATTGGTTAAAAAATGA
GCTGATTTAACAAAAATTTAACGCGAATTTTAACAAAATATTAACGCTTACAATTTAGGTGGCACTTTTC
GGGGAAATGTGCGCGGAACCCCTATTTGTTTATTTTTCTAAATACATTCAAATATGTATCCGCTCATGAG
ACAATAACCCTGATAAATGCTTCAATAATATTGAAAAAGGAAGAGTATGAGTATTCAACATTTCCGTGTC
GCCCTTATTCCCTTTTTTGCGGCATTTTGCCTTCCTGTTTTTGCTCACCCAGAAACGCTGGTGAAAGTAA
AAGATGCTGAAGATCAGTTGGGTGCACGAGTGGGTTACATCGAACTGGATCTCAACAGCGGTAAGATCCT
TGAGAGTTTTCGCCCCGAAGAACGTTTTCCAATGATGAGCACTTTTAAAGTTCTGCTATGTGGCGCGGTA
TTATCCCGTATTGACGCCGGGCAAGAGCAACTCGGTCGCCGCATACACTATTCTCAGAATGACTTGGTTG
AGTACTCACCAGTCACAGAAAAGCATCTTACGGATGGCATGACAGTAAGAGAATTATGCAGTGCTGCCAT
AACCATGAGTGATAACACTGCGGCCAACTTACTTCTGACAACGATCGGAGGACCGAAGGAGCTAACCGCT
TTTTTGCACAACATGGGGGATCATGTAACTCGCCTTGATCGTTGGGAACCGGAGCTGAATGAAGCCATAC
CAAACGACGAGCGTGACACCACGATGCCTGTAGCAATGGCAACAACGTTGCGCAAACTATTAACTGGCGA
ACTACTTACTCTAGCTTCCCGGCAACAATTAATAGACTGGATGGAGGCGGATAAAGTTGCAGGACCACTT
CTGCGCTCGGCCCTTCCGGCTGGCTGGTTTATTGCTGATAAATCTGGAGCCGGTGAGCGTGGGTCTCGCG
GTATCATTGCAGCACTGGGGCCAGATGGTAAGCCCTCCCGTATCGTAGTTATCTACACGACGGGGAGTCA
GGCAACTATGGATGAACGAAATAGACAGATCGCTGAGATAGGTGCCTCACTGATTAAGCATTGGTAACTG
TCAGACCAAGTTTACTCATATATACTTTAGATTGATTTAAAACTTCATTTTTAATTTAAAAGGATCTAGG
TGAAGATCCTTTTTGATAATCTCATGACCAAAATCCCTTAACGTGAGTTTTCGTTCCACTGAGCGTCAGA
CCCCGTAGAAAAGATCAAAGGATCTTCTTGAGATCCTTTTTTTCTGCGCGTAATCTGCTGCTTGCAAACA
AAAAAACCACCGCTACCAGCGGTGGTTTGTTTGCCGGATCAAGAGCTACCAACTCTTTTTCCGAAGGTAA
CTGGCTTCAGCAGAGCGCAGATACCAAATACTGTTCTTCTAGTGTAGCCGTAGTTAGGCCACCACTTCAA
GAACTCTGTAGCACCGCCTACATACCTCGCTCTGCTAATCCTGTTACCAGTGGCTGCTGCCAGTGGCGAT
AAGTCGTGTCTTACCGGGTTGGACTCAAGACGATAGTTACCGGATAAGGCGCAGCGGTCGGGCTGAACGG
GGGGTTCGTGCACACAGCCCAGCTTGGAGCGAACGACCTACACCGAACTGAGATACCTACAGCGTGAGCT
ATGAGAAAGCGCCACGCTTCCCGAAGGGAGAAAGGCGGACAGGTATCCGGTAAGCGGCAGGGTCGGAACA
GGAGAGCGCACGAGGGAGCTTCCAGGGGGAAACGCCTGGTATCTTTATAGTCCTGTCGGGTTTCGCCACC
TCTGACTTGAGCGTCGATTTTTGTGATGCTCGTCAGGGGGGCGGAGCCTATGGAAAAACGCCAGCAACGC
GGCCTTTTTACGGTTCCTGGCCTTTTGCTGGCCTTTTGCTCACATGTTCTTTCCTGCGTTATCCCCTGAT
TCTGTGGATAACCGTATTACCGCCTTTGAGTGAGCTGATACCGCTCGCCGCAGCCGAACGACCGAGCGCA
GCGAGTCAGTGAGCGAGGAAGCGGAAGAGCGCCCAATACGCAAACCGCCTCTCCCCGCGCGTTGGCCGAT
TCATTAATGCAGCTGGCACGACAGGTTT
